>Addgene plasmid #182825 | pAAV-EF1a-DIO-H2B.APEX-P2A-EGFP | addgene full sequence | sequence record 361820 | Addgene NGS Result
CCTGCAGGCAGCTGCGCGCTCGCTCGCTCACTGAGGCCGCCCGGGCGTCGGGCGACCTTTGGTCGCCCGG
CCTCAGTGAGCGAGCGAGCGCGCAGAGAGGGAGTGGCCAACTCCATCACTAGGGGTTCCTGCGGCCGCAC
GCGTAAGCTTTGCAAAGATGGATAAAGTTTTAAACAGAGAGGAATCTTTGCAGCTAATGGACCTTCTAGG
TCTTGAAAGGAGTGGGAATTGGCTCCGGTGCCCGTCAGTGGGCAGAGCGCACATCGCCCACAGTCCCCGA
GAAGTTGGGGGGAGGGGTCGGCAATTGAACCGGTGCCTAGAGAAGGTGGCGCGGGGTAAACTGGGAAAGT
GATGTCGTGTACTGGCTCCGCCTTTTTCCCGAGGGTGGGGGAGAACCGTATATAAGTGCAGTAGTCGCCG
TGAACGTTCTTTTTCGCAACGGGTTTGCCGCCAGAACACAGGTAAGTGCCGTGTGTGGTTCCCGCGGGCC
TGGCCTCTTTACGGGTTATGGCCCTTGCGTGCCTTGAATTACTTCCACCTGGCTGCAGTACGTGATTCTT
GATCCCGAGCTTCGGGTTGGAAGTGGGTGGGAGAGTTCGAGGCCTTGCGCTTAAGGAGCCCCTTCGCCTC
GTGCTTGAGTTGAGGCCTGGCCTGGGCGCTGGGGCCGCCGCGTGCGAATCTGGTGGCACCTTCGCGCCTG
TCTCGCTGCTTTCGATAAGTCTCTAGCCATTTAAAATTTTTGATGACCTGCTGCGACGCTTTTTTTCTGG
CAAGATAGTCTTGTAAATGCGGGCCAAGATCTGCACACTGGTATTTCGGTTTTTGGGGCCGCGGGCGGCG
ACGGGGCCCGTGCGTCCCAGCGCACATGTTCGGCGAGGCGGGGCCTGCGAGCGCGGCCACCGAGAATCGG
ACGGGGGTAGTCTCAAGCTGGCCGGCCTGCTCTGGTGCCTGGCCTCGCGCCGCCGTGTATCGCCCCGCCC
TGGGCGGCAAGGCTGGCCCGGTCGGCACCAGTTGCGTGAGCGGAAAGATGGCCGCTTCCCGGCCCTGCTG
CAGGGAGCTCAAAATGGAGGACGCGGCGCTCGGGAGAGCGGGCGGGTGAGTCACCCACACAAAGGAAAAG
GGCCTTTCCGTCCTCAGCCGTCGCTTCATGTGACTCCACGGAGTACCGGGCGCCGTCCAGGCACCTCGAT
TAGTTCTCGAGCTTTTGGAGTACGTCGTCTTTAGGTTGGGGGGAGGGGTTTTATGCGATGGAGTTTCCCC
ACACTGAGTGGGTGGAGACTGAAGTTAGGCCAGCTTGGCACTTGATGTAATTCTCCTTGGAATTTGCCCT
TTTTGAGTTTGGATCTTGGTTCATTCTCAAGCCTCAGACAGTGGTTCAAAGTTTTTTTCTTCCATTTCAG
GTGTCGTGAGGTACCGGATCCTCTAGAGTCGACTCCGGAATAACTTCGTATAGGATACTTTATACGAAGT
TATGCAGAATGGTAGCTGGATTGTAGCTGCTATTAGCAATATGAAACCTCTTAATAACTTCGTATAGCAT
ACATTATACGAAGTTATGGCGCGCCTTAACCGGTCTTGTACAGCTCGTCCATGCCGAGAGTGATCCCGGC
GGCGGTCACGAACTCCAGCAGGACCATGTGATCGCGCTTCTCGTTGGGGTCTTTGCTCAGGGCGGACTGG
GTGCTCAGGTAGTGGTTGTCGGGCAGCAGCACGGGGCCGTCGCCGATGGGGGTGTTCTGCTGGTAGTGGT
CGGCGAGCTGCACGCTGCCGTCCTCGATGTTGTGGCGGATCTTGAAGTTCACCTTGATGCCGTTCTTCTG
CTTGTCGGCCATGATATAGACGTTGTGGCTGTTGTAGTTGTACTCCAGCTTGTGCCCCAGGATGTTGCCG
TCCTCCTTGAAGTCGATGCCCTTCAGCTCGATGCGGTTCACCAGGGTGTCGCCCTCGAACTTCACCTCGG
CGCGGGTCTTGTAGTTGCCGTCGTCCTTGAAGAAGATGGTGCGCTCCTGGACGTAGCCTTCGGGCATGGC
GGACTTGAAGAAGTCGTGCTGCTTCATGTGGTCGGGGTAGCGGCTGAAGCACTGCACGCCGTAGGTCAGG
GTGGTCACGAGGGTGGGCCAGGGCACGGGCAGCTTGCCGGTGGTGCAGATGAACTTCAGGGTCAGCTTGC
CGTAGGTGGCATCGCCCTCGCCCTCGCCGGACACGCTGAACTTGTGGCCGTTTACGTCGCCGTCCAGCTC
GACCAGGATGGGCACCACCCCGGTGAACAGCTCCTCGCCCTTGCTCACCATAGGACCGGGGTTTTCTTCC
ACGTCTCCTGCTTGCTTTAACAGAGAGAAGTTCGTGGCTCCGGATCCGGCATCAGCAAACCCAAGCTCGG
AAAGCTTTTGGTGAGCCTCAGCGTAATCAGCAAAGAAGGCATCTTCGTCCGCTGCATATTTGTCAACGAG
AGGGCGGAATACAGGGTCAGACAAAAGAGCCTTGTCAGAAGGTAGCTGAAGGAGACCTTCCTTCTCACCA
CTCAACAACTCCGTGAAGTATGAGTTGTCGAAAATAAGAGGATTAGAGGTCCAGGGACCCTCAAATCCAG
AACGCTCCTTGTGTGCAGCTCCAATAGTGTGACCCCCAGATAGAGCAACGATATCTTGGTCAGTAAGCCC
CATAGCTTTGCCAAACACATCTCTCAAATGGTCAGAACCCTTAGTGGGATCGGGCAAGCGACCCTCTGGT
GGTGGCTCAGGCTTGTCCTCTCTTCCAGGGTGGAATGGAACCTTAGGTCCACCCGTGACCTCAACGGCAA
CAACGCCAGCCAACTGGTAGAAATCGGCGTAGCTCAAAATAGGGAACTCCGCCTTGAGTGGCTCCAAAAG
CCTAACAGCGATGTCAAGACCGTTGTTAGCGCTGTGAGCCAGTTCGGCAGGGTGCTTGATGGTTCCGAAG
GGTCCACCGGTCTTCGTGCCCTTGTCAAAGGTTCCAGCAGAGTGGAATGCCAAACGGAGCATTAGAGGAG
CGCATCTCTTCTCAGCGATGAAGCCTCTGAGCTTCTTCTTCGCCTTCTCAACGGCGTCCTGGTAATCAGC
ACTCACAGTTGGGTAAGACTTTCCCTTATCGTCGTCATCCTTGTAGTCCTTAGCGCTGGTGTACTTGGTG
ATGGCCTTAGTACCCTCGGACACGGCGTGCTTGGCCAACTCCCCAGGCAGCAGCAGGCGCACGGCCGTCT
GGATCTCCCTGGAGGTGATGGTCGAGCGCTTGTTGTAATGCGCCAGGCGGGAAGCCTCACCTGCGATGCG
CTCGAAAATGTCGTTCACAAACGAATTCATGATGCCCATGGCCTTGGACGAAATGCCGGTGTCAGGGTGG
ACCTGCTTCAGAACCTTGTACACATAGATGGAATAGCTCTCCTTGCGGCTGCGCTTGCGCTTCTTGCCGC
CTTTCTTCTGCGCCTTAGTCACCGCCTTCTTGGAGCCCTTTTTCGGGGCGGGAGCAGACTTCGCTGGCTC
TGGCATGGTGGCGCTAGCATAACTTCGTATAAAGTATCCTATACGAAGTTATTTGCCTTAACCCAGAAAT
TATCACTGTTATTCTTTAGAATGGTGCAAAGAATAACTTCGTATAATGTATGCTATACGAAGTTATGAAT
TCGATATCAAGCTTATCGATAATCAACCTCTGGATTACAAAATTTGTGAAAGATTGACTGGTATTCTTAA
CTATGTTGCTCCTTTTACGCTATGTGGATACGCTGCTTTAATGCCTTTGTATCATGCTATTGCTTCCCGT
ATGGCTTTCATTTTCTCCTCCTTGTATAAATCCTGGTTGCTGTCTCTTTATGAGGAGTTGTGGCCCGTTG
TCAGGCAACGTGGCGTGGTGTGCACTGTGTTTGCTGACGCAACCCCCACTGGTTGGGGCATTGCCACCAC
CTGTCAGCTCCTTTCCGGGACTTTCGCTTTCCCCCTCCCTATTGCCACGGCGGAACTCATCGCCGCCTGC
CTTGCCCGCTGCTGGACAGGGGCTCGGCTGTTGGGCACTGACAATTCCGTGGTGTTGTCGGGGAAATCAT
CGTCCTTTCCTTGGCTGCTCGCCTATGTTGCCACCTGGATTCTGCGCGGGACGTCCTTCTGCTACGTCCC
TTCGGCCCTCAATCCAGCGGACCTTCCTTCCCGCGGCCTGCTGCCGGCTCTGCGGCCTCTTCCGCGTCTT
CGCCTTCGCCCTCAGACGAGTCGGATCTCCCTTTGGGCCGCCTCCCCGCATCGATACCGAGCGCTGCTCG
AGAGATCTACGGGTGGCATCCCTGTGACCCCTCCCCAGTGCCTCTCCTGGCCCTGGAAGTTGCCACTCCA
GTGCCCACCAGCCTTGTCCTAATAAAATTAAGTTGCATCATTTTGTCTGACTAGGTGTCCTTCTATAATA
TTATGGGGTGGAGGGGGGTGGTATGGAGCAAGGGGCAAGTTGGGAAGACAACCTGTAGGGCCTGCGGGGT
CTATTGGGAACCAAGCTGGAGTGCAGTGGCACAATCTTGGCTCACTGCAATCTCCGCCTCCTGGGTTCAA
GCGATTCTCCTGCCTCAGCCTCCCGAGTTGTTGGGATTCCAGGCATGCATGACCAGGCTCAGCTAATTTT
TGTTTTTTTGGTAGAGACGGGGTTTCACCATATTGGCCAGGCTGGTCTCCAACTCCTAATCTCAGGTGAT
CTACCCACCTTGGCCTCCCAAATTGCTGGGATTACAGGCGTGAACCACTGCTCCCTTCCCTGTCCTTCTG
ATTTTGTAGGTAACCACGTGCGGACCGAGCGGCCGCAGGAACCCCTAGTGATGGAGTTGGCCACTCCCTC
TCTGCGCGCTCGCTCGCTCACTGAGGCCGGGCGACCAAAGGTCGCCCGACGCCCGGGCTTTGCCCGGGCG
GCCTCAGTGAGCGAGCGAGCGCGCAGCTGCCTGCAGGGGCGCCTGATGCGGTATTTTCTCCTTACGCATC
TGTGCGGTATTTCACACCGCATA
[95 nt withheld, positions 4994-5088]
T
[46 nt withheld, positions 5090-5135]
C
[141 nt withheld, positions 5137-5277]
CCTTTGACGTTGGAGTCCACGTTCTTT
[37 nt withheld, positions 5305-5341]
ACTCTATCTCGGGCTATTCTTTTGATTTATAAGGGATTTTGCCGATTTCGGTCTATTGGTTAAAAAATGA
GCTGATTTAACAAAAATTTAACGCGAATTTTAACAAAATATTAACGTTTACAATTTTATGGTGCACTCTC
AGTACAATCTGCTCTGATGCCGCATAGTTAAGCCAGCCCCGACACCCGCCAACACCCGCTGACGCGCCCT
GACGGGCTTGTCTGCTCCCGGCATCCGCTTACAGACAAGCTGTGACCGTCTCCGGGAGCTGCATGTGTCA
GAGGTTTTCACCGTCATCACCGAAACGCGCGAGACGAAAGGGCCTCGTGATACGCCTATTTTTATAGGTT
AATGTCATGATAATAATGGTTTCTTAGACGTCAGGTGGCACTTTTCGGGGAAATGTGCGCGGAACCCCTA
TTTGTTTATTTTTCTAAATACATTCAAATATGTATCCGCTCATGAGACAATAACCCTGATAAATGCTTCA
ATAATATTGAAAAAGGAAGAGTATGAGTATTCAACATTTCCGTGTCGCCCTTATTCCCTTTTTTGCGGCA
TTTTGCCTTCCTGTTTTTGCTCACCCAGAAACGCTGGTGAAAGTAAAAGATGCTGAAGATCAGTTGGGTG
CACGAGTGGGTTACATCGAACTGGATCTCAACAGCGGTAAGATCCTTGAGAGTTTTCGCCCCGAAGAACG
TTTTCCAATGATGAGCACTTTTAAAGTTCTGCTATGTGGCGCGGTATTATCCCGTATTGACGCCGGGCAA
GAGCAACTCGGTCGCCGCATACACTATTCTCAGAATGACTTGGTTGAGTACTCACCAGTCACAGAAAAGC
ATCTTACGGATGGCATGACAGTAAGAGAATTATGCAGTGCTGCCATAACCATGAGTGATAACACTGCGGC
CAACTTACTTCTGACAACGATCGGAGGACCGAAGGAGCTAACCGCTTTTTTGCACAACATGGGGGATCAT
GTAACTCGCCTTGATCGTTGGGAACCGGAGCTGAATGAAGCCATACCAAACGACGAGCGTGACACCACGA
TGCCTGTAGCAATGGCAACAACGTTGCGCAAACTATTAACTGGCGAACTACTTACTCTAGCTTCCCGGCA
ACAATTAATAGACTGGATGGAGGCGGATAAAGTTGCAGGACCACTTCTGCGCTCGGCCCTTCCGGCTGGC
TGGTTTATTGCTGATAAATCTGGAGCCGGTGAGCGTGGGTCTCGCGGTATCATTGCAGCACTGGGGCCAG
ATGGTAAGCCCTCCCGTATCGTAGTTATCTACACGACGGGGAGTCAGGCAACTATGGATGAACGAAATAG
ACAGATCGCTGAGATAGGTGCCTCACTGATTAAGCATTGGTAACTGTCAGACCAAGTTTACTCATATATA
CTTTAGATTGATTTAAAACTTCATTTTTAATTTAAAAGGATCTAGGTGAAGATCCTTTTTGATAATCTCA
TGACCAAAATCCCTTAACGTGAGTTTTCGTTCCACTGAGCGTCAGACCCCGTAGAAAAGATCAAAGGATC
TTCTTGAGATCCTTTTTTTCTGCGCGTAATCTGCTGCTTGCAAACAAAAAAACCACCGCTACCAGCGGTG
GTTTGTTTGCCGGATCAAGAGCTACCAACTCTTTTTCCGAAGGTAACTGGCTTCAGCAGAGCGCAGATAC
CAAATACTGTTCTTCTAGTGTAGCCGTAGTTAGGCCACCACTTCAAGAACTCTGTAGCACCGCCTACATA
CCTCGCTCTGCTAATCCTGTTACCAGTGGCTGCTGCCAGTGGCGATAAGTCGTGTCTTACCGGGTTGGAC
TCAAGACGATAGTTACCGGATAAGGCGCAGCGGTCGGGCTGAACGGGGGGTTCGTGCACACAGCCCAGCT
TGGAGCGAACGACCTACACCGAACTGAGATACCTACAGCGTGAGCTATGAGAAAGCGCCACGCTTCCCGA
AGGGAGAAAGGCGGACAGGTATCCGGTAAGCGGCAGGGTCGGAACAGGAGAGCGCACGAGGGAGCTTCCA
GGGGGAAACGCCTGGTATCTTTATAGTCCTGTCGGGTTTCGCCACCTCTGACTTGAGCGTCGATTTTTGT
GATGCTCGTCAGGGGGGCGGAGCCTATGGAAAAACGCCAGCAACGCGGCCTTTTTACGGTTCCTGGCCTT
TTGCTGGCCTTTTGCTCACATGT
Features (pLannotate 1.2.2; 27 found; start..end, strand, type, name):
     12..39      +  repeat_region  AAV2 ITR (fragment): inverted terminal repeat of adeno-associated virus serotype 2 inverted
     68..95      +  repeat_region  AAV2 ITR (fragment): inverted terminal repeat of adeno-associated virus serotype 2 inverted
    158..224     +  CDS            small t antigen (fragment): SV40 (simian virus 40) small t antigen
    231..1409    +  promoter       EF-1α promoter: strong constitutive promoter for human elongation factor EF-1α
   1416..1433    +  misc_feature   MCS (fragment): pUC18/19 multiple cloning site
   1440..1473    +  protein_bind   lox2272: Cre-mediated recombination occurs in the 8-bp core sequence (GGATACTT). lox2272 sites are compatible with each other, but incompatible with loxP or loxN sites (Lee and Saito, 1988). Cre recombinase
   1474..1523    -  intron         β-globin intron (fragment): internally truncated intron from human β-globin
   1524..1557    +  protein_bind   loxP: Cre-mediated recombination occurs in the 8-bp core sequence (GCATACAT). Cre recombinase
   1575..2291    -  CDS            EGFP: EGFP is a basic (constitutively fluorescent) green fluorescent protein published in 1996, derived from Aequorea victoria. It is reported to be a rapidly-maturing weak dimer with moderate acid sensitivity.
   2292..2348    -  CDS            P2A: 2A peptide from porcine teschovirus-1 polyprotein Eukaryotic ribosomes fail to insert a peptide bond between the Gly and Pro residues, yielding separate polypeptides.
   2358..3105    -  CDS            APEX2 (fragment): soybean ascorbate peroxidase, engineered to serve as a monomeric tag for electron microscopy and live-cell proteomics (Lam et al., 2015) more active than the original APEX due to the A134P mutation
   3104..3125    -  CDS            3xFLAG (fragment): three tandem FLAG® epitope tags
   3129..3506    -  CDS            H2B: human histone H2B; HIST1H2BJ
   3519..3552    -  protein_bind   lox2272: Cre-mediated recombination occurs in the 8-bp core sequence (GGATACTT). lox2272 sites are compatible with each other, but incompatible with loxP or loxN sites (Lee and Saito, 1988). Cre recombinase
   3553..3602    -  intron         β-globin intron (fragment): internally truncated intron from human β-globin
   3603..3636    -  protein_bind   loxP: Cre-mediated recombination occurs in the 8-bp core sequence (GCATACAT). Cre recombinase
   3637..3661    +  misc_feature   MCS (fragment): pBluescript multiple cloning site
   3661..4249    +  misc_feature   WPRE: woodchuck hepatitis virus posttranscriptional regulatory element
   4281..4757    +  polyA_signal   hGH poly(A) signal: human growth hormone polyadenylation signal
   4797..4937    +  repeat_region  AAV2 ITR: inverted terminal repeat of adeno-associated virus serotype 2 inverted
   4942..4993    -  misc_feature   bom (fragment): basis of mobility region from pBR322
   5012..5467    +  rep_origin     f1 ori (sequence partly withheld): f1 bacteriophage origin of replication; arrow indicates direction of (+) strand synthesis
   5468..5517    -  misc_feature   bom (fragment): basis of mobility region from pBR322
   5619..5654    -  CDS            rop (fragment): Rop protein, which maintains plasmids at low copy number; rop
   5749..5853    +  promoter       AmpR promoter: bla
   5854..6714    +  CDS            AmpR: β-lactamase; bla; confers resistance to ampicillin, carbenicillin, and related antibiotics
   6885..7473    +  rep_origin     ori: high-copy-number ColE1/pMB1/pBR322/pUC origin of replication
