[The description below was written by a language model from this plasmid's Addgene catalogue record and pLannotate feature annotations shown in this document.]
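Description:
pAAV-EF1a-DIO-H2B.APEX-P2A-EGFP is a 7.5 kb adeno-associated virus transfer plasmid for Cre-dependent expression of a nuclear-targeted APEX2 peroxidase. It is maintained in bacteria through a high-copy ColE1/pUC-type origin and an ampicillin resistance gene (β-lactamase with its own promoter), and it also carries an f1 phage origin. The expression cassette is flanked by AAV2 inverted terminal repeats, which allow it to be packaged into recombinant AAV particles. The annotation detects the right ITR in full but the left one only as short fragments, which is common for these repetitive structures in sequencing-based records.

The payload is driven by the strong constitutive human EF-1α promoter and followed by a WPRE, which enhances transcript stability and expression, and a human growth hormone polyadenylation signal. Between them sits a DIO (double-floxed inverted open reading frame) cassette. The coding sequence lies in antisense orientation relative to the promoter and is bracketed by pairs of lox2272 and loxP sites arranged head-to-head. Because these two lox variants are mutually incompatible, Cre recombination inverts the cassette into the sense orientation and then excises one site of each pair, locking it in place so that only Cre-expressing cells produce the protein. The open reading frame encodes human histone H2B joined through a FLAG-type epitope (annotated as a partial 3xFLAG match) to APEX2, followed by a P2A ribosomal-skipping peptide and EGFP. This arrangement yields a chromatin-tethered peroxidase plus a separate green fluorescent reporter marking expressing cells. According to the associated publication title, the construct serves cell-type- and compartment-specific APEX2 proximity labeling of the nuclear proteome in the striatum.
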