Addgene plasmid #182825: pAAV-EF1a-DIO-H2B.APEX-P2A-EGFP
Purpose: Cre-dependent expression of H2B-APEX fusion
Depositing lab: Yevgenia Kozorovitskiy. Depositing organization: Northwestern University. Publication: Cell-type and subcellular compartment-specific APEX2 proximity labeling reveals activity-dependent nuclear proteome dynamics in the striatum. Dumrongprechachan V, Salisbury RB, Soto G, Kumar M, MacDonald ML, Kozorovitskiy Y. Nat Commun. 2021 Aug 11;12(1):4855. doi: 10.1038/s41467-021-25144-y. PubMed 34381044.
Backbone
  Vector backbone: AAV
  Vector type: AAV
Growth in bacteria
  Bacterial resistance: Ampicillin, 100 μg/mL
  Growth temperature: 37°C
  Growth strain: NEB Stable
  Copy number: Unknown
Gene/Insert
  Gene/Insert name: H2B.APEX-P2A-EGFP
  Species: Synthetic
  Promoter: EF1a
  Tag / fusion protein: EGFP reporter (P2A)
  Cloning method: Restriction Enzyme; 5′ cloning site AscI (not destroyed); 3′ cloning site NheI (not destroyed)
  Sequencing primers: 5′ tccatttcaggtgtcgtgaggtac; 3′ catagcgtaaaaggagcaaca
Terms and licenses: Academic/Nonprofit Terms; Industry Terms: Not Available to Industry
How to cite: pAAV-EF1a-DIO-H2B.APEX-P2A-EGFP was a gift from Yevgenia Kozorovitskiy (Addgene plasmid # 182825 ; http://n2t.net/addgene:182825 ; RRID:Addgene_182825)
